>Addgene plasmid #152583 | pGBW-m4134547 | addgene full sequence | sequence record 306155 | Addgene NGS Result
CTTCTGCGCTCGGCCCTTCCGGCTGGCTGGTTTATTGCTGATAAATCTGGAGCCGGTGAGCGTGGGTCTC
GCGGTATCATTGCAGCACTGGGGCCAGATGGTAAGCCCTCCCGTATCGTAGTTATCTACACGACGGGGAG
TCAGGCAACTATGGATGAACGAAATAGACAGATCGCTGAGATAGGTGCCTCACTGATTAAGCATTGGTAA
CCGATTCTAGGTGCATTGGCGCAGAAAAAAATGCCTGATGCGACGCTGCGCGTCTTATACTCCCACATAT
GCCAGATTCAGCAACGGATACGGCTTCCCCAACTTGCCCACTTCCATACGTGTCCTCCTTACCAGAAATT
TATCCTTAAGATCCCGAATCGTTTAAACTCGACTCTGGCTCTATCGAATCTCCGTCGTTTCGAGCTTACG
CGAACAGCCGTGGCGCTCATTTGCTCGTCGGGCATCGAATCTCGTCAGCTATCGTCAGCTTACCTTTTTG
GCAGCGATCGCGGCTCCCGACATCTTGGACCATTAGCTCCACAGGTATCTTCTTCCCTCTAGTGGTCATA
ACAGCAGCTTCAGCTACCTCTCAATTCAAAAAACCCCTCAAGACCCGTTTAGAGGCCCCAAGGGGTTATG
CTATCAATCGTTGCGTTACACACACAAAAAACCAACACACATCCATCTTCGATGGATAGCGATTTTATTA
TCTAACTGCTGATCGAGTGTAGCCAGATCTAGTAATCAATTACGGGGTCATTAGTTCATAGCCCATATAT
GGAGTTCCGCGTTACATAACTTACGGTAAATGGCCCGCCTGGCTGACCGCCCAACGACCCCCGCCCATTG
ACGTCAATAATGACGTATGTTCCCATAGTAACGCCAATAGGGACTTTCCATTGACGTCAATGGGTGGAGT
ATTTACGGTAAACTGCCCACTTGGCAGTACATCAAGTGTATCATATGCCAAGTACGCCCCCTATTGACGT
CAATGACGGTAAATGGCCCGCCTGGCATTATGCCCAGTACATGACCTTATGGGACTTTCCTACTTGGCAG
TACATCTACGTATTAGTCATCGCTATTACCATGCTGATGCGGTTTTGGCAGTACATCAATGGGCGTGGAT
AGCGGTTTGACTCACGGGGATTTCCAAGTCTCCACCCCATTGACGTCAATGGGAGTTTGTTTTGGCACCA
AAATCAACGGGACTTTCCAAAATGTCGTAACAACTCCGCCCCATTGACGCAAATGGGCGGTAGGCGTGTA
CGGTGGGAGGTCTATATAAGCAGAGCTGGTTTAGTGAACCGTCAGATCAGATCTTTGTCGATCCTACCAT
CCACTCGACACACCCGCCAGCGGCCGCCACCATGGCGGACAGCAACGGCACTATTACAGTCGAAGAGCTT
AAGAAATTACTCGAGCAGTGGAATTTGGTAATAGGATTCCTGTTTCTAACGTGGATCTGTCTGCTGCAAT
TCGCATATGCCAACCGGAATAGATTTCTCTACATCATTAAGTTGATCTTCCTGTGGCTGCTTTGGCCTGT
GACCTTGGCTTGCTTTGTTCTGGCCGCCGTGTACCGCATAAACTGGATTACCGGTGGGATCGCTATCGCA
ATGGCGTGCCTCGTGGGCCTTATGTGGCTGTCCTATTTTATAGCCTCATTCCGACTCTTTGCTCGTACTA
GGAGTATGTGGTCTTTCAATCCCGAAACAAATATTTTACTAAACGTCCCGCTGCATGGGACCATTTTAAC
AAGACCATTGCTAGAGAGCGAGCTCGTGATCGGCGCAGTTATACTGCGGGGACACCTCAGGATCGCCGGA
CACCATCTGGGTCGCTGTGATATTAAAGACCTGCCCAAGGAAATAACAGTGGCTACCTCGCGTACTCTTT
CATACTATAAACTGGGAGCCAGCCAGAGAGTGGCCGGGGATTCTGGCTTCGCAGCATATAGTCGATACAG
GATCGGGAACTACAAGCTGAATACGGACCACTCCTCCTCTAGTGATAATATTGCATTGCTCGTACAGGAA
AACCTTTACTTTCAGTCGTACCCCTATGACGTACCAGATTATGCGTAAGCTAGCTTGACTGACTGAGATA
CAGCGTACCTTCAGCTCACAGACATGATAAGATACATTGATGAGTTTGGACAAACCACAACTAGAATGCA
GTGAAAAAAATGCTTTATTTGTGAAATTTGTGATGCTATTGCTTTATTTGTAACCATTATAAGCTGCAAT
AAACAAGTTAACAACAACAATTGCATTCATTTTATGTTTCAGGTTCAGGGGGAGGTGTGGGAGGTTTTTT
AAAGCAAGTAAAACCTCTACAAATGTGGTATTGGCCCATCTCTATCGGTATCGTAGCATAACCCCTTGGG
GCCTCTAAACGGGTCTTGAGGGGTTTTTTGTGCCCCTCGGGCCGGATTGCTATCTACCGGCATTGGCGCA
GAAAAAAATGCCTGATGCGACGCTGCGCGTCTTATACTCCCACATATGCCAGATTCAGCAACGGATACGG
CTTCCCCAACTTGCCCACTTCCATACGTGTCCTCCTTACCAGAAATTTATCCTTAAGGTCGTCAGCTATC
CTGCAGGCGATCTCTCGATTTCGATCAAGACATTCCTTTAATGGTCTTTTCTGGACACCACTAGGGGTCA
GAAGTAGTTCATCAAACTTTCTTCCCTCCCTAATCTCATTGGTTACCTTGGGCTATCGAAACTTAATTAA
CCAGTCAAGTCAGCTACTTGGCGAGATCGACTTGTCTGGGTTTCGACTACGCTCAGAATTGCGTCAGTCA
AGTTCGATCTGGTCCTTGCTATTGCACCCGTTCTCCGATTACGAGTTTCATTTAAATCATGTGAGCAAAA
GGCCAGCAAAAGGCCAGGAACCGTAAAAAGGCCGCGTTGCTGGCGTTTTTCCATAGGCTCCGCCCCCCTG
ACGAGCATCACAAAAATCGACGCTCAAGTCAGAGGTGGCGAAACCCGACAGGACTATAAAGATACCAGGC
GTTTCCCCCTGGAAGCTCCCTCGTGCGCTCTCCTGTTCCGACCCTGCCGCTTACCGGATACCTGTCCGCC
TTTCTCCCTTCGGGAAGCGTGGCGCTTTCTCATAGCTCACGCTGTAGGTATCTCAGTTCGGTGTAGGTCG
TTCGCTCCAAGCTGGGCTGTGTGCACGAACCCCCCGTTCAGCCCGACCGCTGCGCCTTATCCGGTAACTA
TCGTCTTGAGTCCAACCCGGTAAGACACGACTTATCGCCACTGGCAGCAGCCACTGGTAACAGGATTAGC
AGAGCGAGGTATGTAGGCGGTGCTACAGAGTTCTTGAAGTGGTGGCCTAACTACGGCTACACTAGAAGAA
CAGTATTTGGTATCTGCGCTCTGCTGAAGCCAGTTACCTTCGGAAAAAGAGTTGGTAGCTCTTGATCCGG
CAAACAAACCACCGCTGGTAGCGGTGGTTTTTTTGTTTGCAAGCAGCAGATTACGCGCAGAAAAAAAGGA
TCTCAAGAAGATCCTTTGATCTTTTCTACGGGGTCTGACGCTCAGTGGAACGAAAACTCACGTTAAGGGA
TTTTGGTCATGAGATTATCAAAAAGGATCTTCACCTAGATCCTTTTAAATTAAAAATGAAGTTTTAAATC
AATCTAAAGTATATATGAGTAAACTTGGTCTGACAGTTACCAATGCTTAATCAGTGAGGCACCTATCTCA
GCGATCTGTCTATTTCGTTCATCCATAGTTGCATTTAAATTTCCGAACTCTCCAAGGCCCTCGTCGGAAA
ATCTTCAAACCTTTCGTCCGATCCATCTTGCAGGCTACCTCTCGAACGAACTATCGCAAGTCTCTTGGCC
GGCCTTGCGCCTTGGCTATTGCTTGGCAGCGCCTATCGCCAGGTATTACTCCAATCCCGAATATCCGAGA
TCGGGATCACCCGAGAGAAGTTCAACCTACATCCTCAATCCCGATCTATCCGAGATCCGAGGAATATCGA
AATCGGGGCGCGCCTGGTGTACCGAGAACGATCCTCTCAGTGCGAGTCTCGACGATCCATATCGTTGCTT
GGCAGTCAGCCAGTCGGAATCCAGCTTGGGACCCAGGAAGTCCAATCGTCAGATATTGTACTCAAGCCTG
GTCACGGCAGCGTACCGATCTGTTTAAACCTAGATATTGATAGTCTGATCGGTCAACGTATAATCGAGTC
CTAGCTTTTGCAAACATCTATCAAGAGACAGGATCAGCAGGAGGCTTTCGCATGAGTATTCAACATTTCC
GTGTCGCCCTTATTCCCTTTTTTGCGGCATTTTGCCTTCCTGTTTTTGCTCACCCAGAAACGCTGGTGAA
AGTAAAAGATGCTGAAGATCAGTTGGGTGCGCGAGTGGGTTACATCGAACTGGATCTCAACAGCGGTAAG
ATCCTTGAGAGTTTTCGCCCCGAAGAACGCTTTCCAATGATGAGCACTTTTAAAGTTCTGCTATGTGGCG
CGGTATTATCCCGTATTGACGCCGGGCAAGAGCAACTCGGTCGCCGCATACACTATTCTCAGAATGACTT
GGTTGAGTATTCACCAGTCACAGAAAAGCATCTTACGGATGGCATGACAGTAAGAGAATTATGCAGTGCT
GCCATAACCATGAGTGATAACACTGCGGCCAACTTACTTCTGACAACGATTGGAGGACCGAAGGAGCTAA
CCGCTTTTTTGCACAACATGGGGGATCATGTAACTCGCCTTGATCGTTGGGAACCGGAGCTGAATGAAGC
CATACCAAACGACGAGCGTGACACCACGATGCCTGTAGCAATGGCAACAACCTTGCGTAAACTATTAACT
GGCGAACTACTTACTCTAGCTTCCCGGCAACAGTTGATAGACTGGATGGAGGCGGATAAAGTTGCAGGAC
CA
Features (pLannotate 1.2.2; 16 found; start..end, strand, type, name):
    223..359     +  terminator     rrnG terminator: transcription terminator from the E. coli ribosomal RNA rrnG operon (Albrechtsen et al., 1991)
    511..582     +  misc_feature   5' β-globin insulator: insulator upstream of the human β-globin locus (Farrell et al., 2002)
    587..633     -  terminator     T7 terminator: transcription terminator for bacteriophage T7 RNA polymerase
    651..699     -  polyA_signal   poly(A) signal: synthetic polyadenylation signal
    780..1083    +  enhancer       CMV enhancer: human cytomegalovirus immediate early enhancer
   1156..1173    -  promoter       CMV promoter (fragment): human cytomegalovirus (CMV) immediate early promoter
   1236..1287    +  promoter       CMVd2 promoter: truncated human cytomegalovirus (CMV) immediate early promoter that yields moderately reduced expression relative to the full-length promoter
   1362..2027    +  CDS            VME1_SARS2: Experimental evidence at protein level: Swiss-Prot protein existence level 1. Component of the viral envelope that plays a central role in virus morphogenesis and assembly via its interactions with other viral proteins (By similarity). Regulates the localization of S protein at cis-Golgi, the place of virus budding (PubMed:33229438). May act by binding cytoplasmic c-terminus of S (PubMed:33229438). From Severe acute respiratory syndrome coronavirus 2 (2019-nCoV) (SARS-CoV-2).
   2128..2249    -  polyA_signal   SV40 poly(A) signal: SV40 polyadenylation signal
   2272..2341    -  CDS            large T antigen (fragment): large T antigen from SV40 (simian virus 40)
   2364..2410    +  terminator     T7 terminator: transcription terminator for bacteriophage T7 RNA polymerase
   2440..2576    +  terminator     rrnG terminator: transcription terminator from the E. coli ribosomal RNA rrnG operon (Albrechtsen et al., 1991)
   2621..2692    +  misc_feature   3' β-globin insulator: insulator downstream of the human β-globin locus (Farrell et al., 2002)
   2918..3506    -  rep_origin     ori: high-copy-number ColE1/pMB1/pBR322/pUC origin of replication
   3678..3742    -  CDS            bla(M) (fragment): β-lactamase lacking the signal sequence; bla(M); allows cytosolic expression of β-lactamase
   4252..210     +  CDS            AmpR (across the origin): β-lactamase; bla; confers resistance to ampicillin, carbenicillin, and related antibiotics
