[The description below was written by a language model from this plasmid's Addgene catalogue record and pLannotate feature annotations shown in this document.]
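Description:
pGBW-m4134547 is a mammalian expression plasmid built on the pTwist_CMV_6 backbone that carries the wild-type coding sequence of the SARS-CoV-2 membrane (M) glycoprotein. It is maintained in E. coli as a high-copy plasmid through a ColE1/pUC-type origin of replication and is selected with ampicillin via a β-lactamase (AmpR) gene. The sequenced record is about 4.9 kb, consistent with the stated backbone plus an insert of roughly 660 bp.

Expression of M is driven by the human cytomegalovirus immediate-early enhancer and promoter. The annotation software resolves this region as the CMV enhancer plus CMV promoter fragments, including a match to a truncated CMVd2 form. The M open reading frame follows, annotated as matching the Swiss-Prot entry for the viral envelope protein that organises virion morphogenesis and assembly and influences spike localisation at the cis-Golgi. The catalogue entry states that the backbone supplies a C-terminal TEV protease cleavage site followed by an HA epitope. These short elements are not annotated separately in the feature table, but there is unannotated space between the end of the M coding sequence and the SV40 polyadenylation signal that terminates the transcript. The cassette is bracketed by human β-globin insulator elements and by bacterial rrnG and T7 terminators, with an additional synthetic poly(A) signal upstream. This arrangement is intended to isolate the expression unit from read-through transcription originating in the rest of the plasmid.

The construct is suited to transient transfection of mammalian cells to produce HA-tagged M protein for detection, localisation, immunoprecipitation or interaction studies, with the TEV site allowing removal of the tag. No mammalian selection marker appears in the record.
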