Addgene plasmid #152583: pGBW-m4134547
Purpose: Mammalian expression plasmid for SARS-CoV-2 M (membrane)
Depositing lab: Ginkgo Bioworks & Benjie Chen. Depositing organization: Ginkgo Bioworks.
Backbone
  Vector backbone: pTwist_CMV_6
  Backbone size w/o insert (bp): 4180
  Vector type: Mammalian Expression
Growth in bacteria
  Bacterial resistance: Ampicillin, 100 μg/mL
  Growth temperature: 37°C
  Growth strain: DH5alpha
  Copy number: High Copy
Gene/Insert
  Gene/Insert name: SARS-CoV-2 M (membrane) (alt names: membrane glycoprotein; M protein)
  Species: Severe acute respiratory syndrome coronavirus 2
  Insert size (bp): 662
  Mutation: wt
  Entrez Gene: M (a.k.a. GU280_gp05)
  Promoter: CMV
  Tag / fusion protein: Cleavable TEV;HA (C terminal on backbone)
  Cloning method: Unknown
Resource information
  A portion of this plasmid was derived from a plasmid made by: GinkgoBioworks
Depositor comments: NCBI reference sequence: YP_009724393.1
How to cite: pGBW-m4134547 was a gift from Ginkgo Bioworks & Benjie Chen (Addgene plasmid # 152583 ; http://n2t.net/addgene:152583 ; RRID:Addgene_152583)
